>Addgene plasmid #55317 | mTagBFP2-Nucleus-7 | depositor partial sequence | sequence record 85722 | insert sequence
ACGTCAGATCCGCTAGCGGTGGCCACCATGGTGTCTAAGGGCGAAGAGCTGATTAAGGAGAACATGCACA
TGAAGCTGTACATGGAGGGCACCGTGGACAACCATCACTTCAAGTGCACATCCGAGGGCGAAGGCAAGCC
CTACGAGGGCACCCAGACCATGAGAATCAAGGTGGTCGAGGGCGGCCCTCTCCCCTTCGCCTTCGACATC
CTGGCTACTAGCTTCCTCTACGGCAGCAAGACCTTCATCAACCACACCCAGGGCATCCCCGACTTCTTCA
AGCAGTCCTTCCCTGAGGGCTTCACATGGGAGAGAGTCACCACATACGAAGACGGGGGCGTGCTGACCGC
TACCCAGGACACCAGCCTCCAGGACGGCTGCCTCATCTACAACGTCAAGATCAGAGGGGTGAACTTCACA
TCCAACGGCCCTGTGATGCAGAAGAAAACACTCGGCTGGGAGGCCTTCACCGAGACGCTGTACCCCGCTG
ACGGCGGCCTGGAAGGCAGAAACGACATGGCCCTGAAGCTCGTGGGCGGGAGCCATCTGATCGCAAACGC
CAAGACCACATATAGATCCAAGAAACCCGCTAAGAACCTCAAGATGCCTGGCGTCTACTATGTGGACTAC
AGACTGGAAAGAATCAAGGAGGCCAACAACGAGACCTACGTCGAGCAGCACGAGGTGGCAGTGGCCAGAT
ACTGCGACCTCCCTAGCAAACTGGGGCACAAGCTTAATTCCGGACTCAGATCTCGAGCTGATCCAAAAAA
GAAGAGAAAGGTAGATCCAAAAAAGAAGAGAAAGGTAGATCCAAAAAAGAAGAGAAAGGTAGGATCCACC
GGATCTAGATAACTGATCATAATCAGCCATACCACATTTGTAGAGGTTTTACTTGCTTTAAAAAACCTCC
CACACCTCCCCCT
