>Addgene plasmid #55317 | mTagBFP2-Nucleus-7 | addgene partial sequence | sequence record 100083 | BFP-F 5'-CCTTCACCGAGACGCTGTA-3'
ACATGGCCCTGAAGCTCGTGGGCGGGAGCCATCTGATCGCAAACGCCAAGACCACATATAGATCCAAGAA
ACCCGCTAAGAACCTCAAGATGCCTGGCGTCTACTATGTGGACTACAGACTGGAAAGAATCAAGGAGGCC
AACAACGAGACCTACGTCGAGCAGCACGAGGTGGCAGTGGCCAGATACTGCGACCTCCCTAGCAAACTGG
GGCACAAGCTTAATTCCGGACTCAGATCTCGAGCTGATCCAAAAAAGAAGAGAAAGGTAGATCCAAAAAA
GAAGAGAAAGGTAGATCCAAAAAAGAAGAGAAAGGTAGGATCCACCGGATCTAGATAACTGATCATAATC
AGCCATACCACATTTGTAGAGGTTTTACTTGCTTTAAAAAACCTCCCACACCTCCCCCTGAACCTGAAAC
ATAAAATGAATGCAATTGTTGTTGTTAACTTGTTTATTGCAGCTTATAATGGTTACAAATAAAGCAATAG
CATCACAAATTTCACAAATAAAGCATTTTTTTCACTGCATTCTAGTTGTGGTTTGTCCAAACTCATCAAT
GTATCTTAAGGCGTAAATTGTAAGCGTTAATATTTTGTTAAAATTCGCGTTAAATTTTTGTTAAATCAGC
TCATTTTTTAACCAATAGGCCGAAATCGGCAAAATCCCTTATAAATCAAAAGAATAGACCGAGATAGGGT
[37 nt withheld, positions 701-737]
AAAGAACGTGGACTCCAACGTCAAAGG
[49 nt withheld, positions 765-813]
TAATCAAGTTT
