[The description below was written by a language model from this plasmid's Addgene catalogue record.]
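Description:
mTagBFP2-Nucleus-7 is a mammalian expression plasmid that produces a nuclear-targeted blue fluorescent protein. It is built on a backbone recorded as mTagBFP2-NLS (about 4.75 kb without insert) and is maintained as a high-copy plasmid in E. coli under kanamycin selection. The same construct carries a neomycin resistance marker, so transfected mammalian cells can be selected with G418 to obtain stable lines. No feature table accompanies the record, so the specific origin of replication and the promoters driving the resistance marker are not stated.

The payload is a fusion of mTagBFP2, an enhanced monomeric blue fluorescent protein noted for the chemical stability of its chromophore, to the nuclear localization signal of SV40 large T antigen. The fluorescent protein is recorded as lying N-terminal to the targeting sequence. Expression is driven by the CMV promoter, a strong constitutive promoter in most mammalian cell types, and the listed 3′ sequencing primer suggests that the transcript ends at an SV40 polyadenylation signal. The NLS is recognised by the cellular import machinery, so the fusion accumulates in the nucleus rather than spreading through the cytoplasm. The number of NLS copies and the nature of any linker are not given, and the cloning method is recorded as unknown.

With excitation at 399 nm and emission at 456 nm, the construct serves as a blue nuclear marker for live- or fixed-cell fluorescence microscopy. Typical uses would be identifying or segmenting nuclei and multicolour imaging alongside green, yellow or red reporters.
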