Addgene plasmid #55317: mTagBFP2-Nucleus-7
Purpose: Localization: Nuclear Localization, Excitation: 399, Emission: 456
Depositing lab: Michael Davidson. Publication: An enhanced monomeric blue fluorescent protein with the high chemical stability of the chromophore. Subach OM, Cranfill PJ, Davidson MW, Verkhusha VV. PLoS One. 2011;6(12):e28674. Epub 2011 Dec 8. 10.1371/journal.pone.0028674 PubMed 22174863.
Backbone
  Vector backbone: mTagBFP2-NLS
  Backbone size w/o insert (bp): 4750
  Vector type: Mammalian Expression
  Selectable markers: Neomycin (select with G418)
Growth in bacteria
  Bacterial resistance: Kanamycin, 50 μg/mL
  Growth temperature: 37°C
  Growth strain: DH5alpha
  Copy number: High Copy
Gene/Insert
  Gene/Insert name: SV40 T-Antigen Nuclear Localization Signal (NLS) (alt name: FN824658)
  Promoter: CMV
  Tag / fusion protein: mTagBFP2-NLS (N terminal on backbone)
  Cloning method: Unknown
  Sequencing primers: 5′ CMV-F; 3′ SV40pA-R
Terms and licenses: Academic/Nonprofit Terms; Industry Terms
Depositor comments: . Excitation = 399; Emission = 456
How to cite: mTagBFP2-Nucleus-7 was a gift from Michael Davidson (Addgene plasmid # 55317)
